>Addgene plasmid #75620 | MAPK15 gRNA (BRDN0001162376) | addgene full sequence | sequence record 184236 | Addgene Assembled Sequence
CCCGGGTGCAAAGATGGATAAAGTTTTAAACAGAGAGGAATCTTTGCAGCTAATGGACCTTCTAGGTCTT
GAAAGGAGTGGGAATTGGCTCCGGTGCCCGTCAGTGGGCAGAGCGCACATCGCCCACAGTCCCCGAGAAG
TTGGGGGGAGGGGTCGGCAATTGATCCGGTGCCTAGAGAAGGTGGCGCGGGGTAAACTGGGAAAGTGATG
TCGTGTACTGGCTCCGCCTTTTTCCCGAGGGTGGGGGAGAACCGTATATAAGTGCAGTAGTCGCCGTGAA
CGTTCTTTTTCGCAACGGGTTTGCCGCCAGAACACAGGTAAGTGCCGTGTGTGGTTCCCGCGGGCCTGGC
CTCTTTACGGGTTATGGCCCTTGCGTGCCTTGAATTACTTCCACCTGGCTGCAGTACGTGATTCTTGATC
CCGAGCTTCGGGTTGGAAGTGGGTGGGAGAGTTCGAGGCCTTGCGCTTAAGGAGCCCCTTCGCCTCGTGC
TTGAGTTGAGGCCTGGCCTGGGCGCTGGGGCCGCCGCGTGCGAATCTGGTGGCACCTTCGCGCCTGTCTC
GCTGCTTTCGATAAGTCTCTAGCCATTTAAAATTTTTGATGACCTGCTGCGACGCTTTTTTTCTGGCAAG
ATAGTCTTGTAAATGCGGGCCAAGATCTGCACACTGGTATTTCGGTTTTTGGGGCCGCGGGCGGCGACGG
GGCCCGTGCGTCCCAGCGCACATGTTCGGCGAGGCGGGGCCTGCGAGCGCGGCCACCGAGAATCGGACGG
GGGTAGTCTCAAGCTGGCCGGCCTGCTCTGGTGCCTGGCCTCGCGCCGCCGTGTATCGCCCCGCCCTGGG
CGGCAAGGCTGGCCCGGTCGGCACCAGTTGCGTGAGCGGAAAGATGGCCGCTTCCCGGCCCTGCTGCAGG
GAGCTCAAAATGGAGGACGCGGCGCTCGGGAGAGCGGGCGGGTGAGTCACCCACACAAAGGAAAAGGGCC
TTTCCGTCCTCAGCCGTCGCTTCATGTGACTCCACGGAGTACCGGGCGCCGTCCAGGCACCTCGATTAGT
TCTCGAGCTTTTGGAGTACGTCGTCTTTAGGTTGGGGGGAGGGGTTTTATGCGATGGAGTTTCCCCACAC
TGAGTGGGTGGAGACTGAAGTTAGGCCAGCTTGGCACTTGATGTAATTCTCCTTGGAATTTGCCCTTTTT
GAGTTTGGATCTTGGTTCATTCTCAAGCCTCAGACAGTGGTTCAAAGTTTTTTTCTTCCATTTCAGGTGT
CGTGACGTACGGCCACCATGACCGAGTACAAGCCCACGGTGCGCCTCGCCACCCGCGACGACGTCCCCAG
GGCCGTACGCACCCTCGCCGCCGCGTTCGCCGACTACCCCGCCACGCGCCACACCGTCGATCCGGACCGC
CACATCGAGCGGGTCACCGAGCTGCAAGAACTCTTCCTCACGCGCGTCGGGCTCGACATCGGCAAGGTGT
GGGTCGCGGACGACGGCGCCGCCGTGGCGGTCTGGACCACGCCGGAGAGCGTCGAAGCGGGGGCGGTGTT
CGCCGAGATCGGCCCGCGCATGGCCGAGTTGAGCGGTTCCCGGCTGGCCGCGCAGCAACAGATGGAAGGC
CTCCTGGCGCCGCACCGGCCCAAGGAGCCCGCGTGGTTCCTGGCCACCGTCGGAGTCTCGCCCGACCACC
AGGGCAAGGGTCTGGGCAGCGCCGTCGTGCTCCCCGGAGTGGAGGCGGCCGAGCGCGCCGGGGTGCCCGC
CTTCCTGGAGACCTCCGCGCCCCGCAACCTCCCCTTCTACGAGCGGCTCGGCTTCACCGTCACCGCCGAC
GTCGAGGTGCCCGAAGGACCGCGCACCTGGTGCATGACCCGCAAGCCCGGTGCCTGAACGCGTTAAGTCG
ACAATCAACCTCTGGATTACAAAATTTGTGAAAGATTGACTGGTATTCTTAACTATGTTGCTCCTTTTAC
GCTATGTGGATACGCTGCTTTAATGCCTTTGTATCATGCTATTGCTTCCCGTATGGCTTTCATTTTCTCC
TCCTTGTATAAATCCTGGTTGCTGTCTCTTTATGAGGAGTTGTGGCCCGTTGTCAGGCAACGTGGCGTGG
TGTGCACTGTGTTTGCTGACGCAACCCCCACTGGTTGGGGCATTGCCACCACCTGTCAGCTCCTTTCCGG
GACTTTCGCTTTCCCCCTCCCTATTGCCACGGCGGAACTCATCGCCGCCTGCCTTGCCCGCTGCTGGACA
GGGGCTCGGCTGTTGGGCACTGACAATTCCGTGGTGTTGTCGGGGAAATCATCGTCCTTTCCTTGGCTGC
TCGCCTGTGTTGCCACCTGGATTCTGCGCGGGACGTCCTTCTGCTACGTCCCTTCGGCCCTCAATCCAGC
GGACCTTCCTTCCCGCGGCCTGCTGCCGGCTCTGCGGCCTCTTCCGCGTCTTCGCCTTCGCCCTCAGACG
AGTCGGATCTCCCTTTGGGCCGCCTCCCCGCGTCGACTTTAAGACCAATGACTTACAAGGCAGCTGTAGA
TCTTAGCCACTTTTTAAAAGAAAAGGGGGGACTGGAAGGGCTAATTCACTCCCAACGAAGACAAGATCTG
CTTTTTGCTTGTACTGGGTCTCTCTGGTTAGACCAGATCTGAGCCTGGGAGCTCTCTGGCTAACTAGGGA
ACCCACTGCTTAAGCCTCAATAAAGCTTGCCTTGAGTGCTTCAAGTAGTGTGTGCCCGTCTGTTGTGTGA
CTCTGGTAACTAGAGATCCCTCAGACCCTTTTAGTCAGTGTGGAAAATCTCTAGCAGTACGTATAGTAGT
TCATGTCATCTTATTATTCAGTATTTATAACTTGCAAAGAAATGAATATCAGAGAGTGAGAGGAACTTGT
TTATTGCAGCTTATAATGGTTACAAATAAAGCAATAGCATCACAAATTTCACAAATAAAGCATTTTTTTC
ACTGCATTCTAGTTGTGGTTTGTCCAAACTCATCAATGTATCTTATCATGTCTGGCTCTAGCTATCCCGC
CCCTAACTCCGCCCATCCCGCCCCTAACTCCGCCCAGTTCCGCCCATTCTCCGCCCCATGGCTGACTAAT
TTTTTTTATTTATGCAGAGGCCGAGGCCGCCTCGGCCTCTGAGCTATTCCAGAAGTAGTGAGGAGGCTTT
TTTGGAGGCCTAGGGACGTACCCAATTCGCCCTATAGTGAGTCGTATTACGCGCGCTCACTGGCCGTCGT
TTTACAACGTCGTGACTGGGAAAACCCTGGCGTTACCCAACTTAATCGCCTTGCAGCACATCCCCCTTTC
GCCAGCTGGCGTAATAGCGAAGAGGCCCGCACCGATCGCCCTTCCCAACAGTTGCGCAGCCTGAATGGCG
AATGGG
[124 nt withheld, positions 3367-3490]
C
[91 nt withheld, positions 3492-3582]
A
[49 nt withheld, positions 3584-3632]
CCTTTGACGTTGGAGTCCACGTTCTTT
[37 nt withheld, positions 3660-3696]
ACCCTATCTCGGTCTATTCTTTTGATTTATAAGGGATTTTGCCGATTTCGGCCTATTGGTTAAAAAATGA
GCTGATTTAACAAAAATTTAACGCGAATTTTAACAAAATATTAACGCTTACAATTTAGGTGGCACTTTTC
GGGGAAATGTGCGCGGAACCCCTATTTGTTTATTTTTCTAAATACATTCAAATATGTATCCGCTCATGAG
ACAATAACCCTGATAAATGCTTCAATAATATTGAAAAAGGAAGAGTATGAGTATTCAACATTTCCGTGTC
GCCCTTATTCCCTTTTTTGCGGCATTTTGCCTTCCTGTTTTTGCTCACCCAGAAACGCTGGTGAAAGTAA
AAGATGCTGAAGATCAGTTGGGTGCACGAGTGGGTTACATCGAACTGGATCTCAACAGCGGTAAGATCCT
TGAGAGTTTTCGCCCCGAAGAACGTTTTCCAATGATGAGCACTTTTAAAGTTCTGCTATGTGGCGCGGTA
TTATCCCGTATTGACGCCGGGCAAGAGCAACTCGGTCGCCGCATACACTATTCTCAGAATGACTTGGTTG
AGTACTCACCAGTCACAGAAAAGCATCTTACGGATGGCATGACAGTAAGAGAATTATGCAGTGCTGCCAT
AACCATGAGTGATAACACTGCGGCCAACTTACTTCTGACAACGATCGGAGGACCGAAGGAGCTAACCGCT
TTTTTGCACAACATGGGGGATCATGTAACTCGCCTTGATCGTTGGGAACCGGAGCTGAATGAAGCCATAC
CAAACGACGAGCGTGACACCACGATGCCTGTAGCAATGGCAACAACGTTGCGCAAACTATTAACTGGCGA
ACTACTTACTCTAGCTTCCCGGCAACAATTAATAGACTGGATGGAGGCGGATAAAGTTGCAGGACCACTT
CTGCGCTCGGCCCTTCCGGCTGGCTGGTTTATTGCTGATAAATCTGGAGCCGGTGAGCGTGGGTCTCGCG
GTATCATTGCAGCACTGGGGCCAGATGGTAAGCCCTCCCGTATCGTAGTTATCTACACGACGGGGAGTCA
GGCAACTATGGATGAACGAAATAGACAGATCGCTGAGATAGGTGCCTCACTGATTAAGCATTGGTAACTG
TCAGACCAAGTTTACTCATATATACTTTAGATTGATTTAAAACTTCATTTTTAATTTAAAAGGATCTAGG
TGAAGATCCTTTTTGATAATCTCATGACCAAAATCCCTTAACGTGAGTTTTCGTTCCACTGAGCGTCAGA
CCCCGTAGAAAAGATCAAAGGATCTTCTTGAGATCCTTTTTTTCTGCGCGTAATCTGCTGCTTGCAAACA
AAAAAACCACCGCTACCAGCGGTGGTTTGTTTGCCGGATCAAGAGCTACCAACTCTTTTTCCGAAGGTAA
CTGGCTTCAGCAGAGCGCAGATACCAAATACTGTTCTTCTAGTGTAGCCGTAGTTAGGCCACCACTTCAA
GAACTCTGTAGCACCGCCTACATACCTCGCTCTGCTAATCCTGTTACCAGTGGCTGCTGCCAGTGGCGAT
AAGTCGTGTCTTACCGGGTTGGACTCAAGACGATAGTTACCGGATAAGGCGCAGCGGTCGGGCTGAACGG
GGGGTTCGTGCACACAGCCCAGCTTGGAGCGAACGACCTACACCGAACTGAGATACCTACAGCGTGAGCT
ATGAGAAAGCGCCACGCTTCCCGAAGGGAGAAAGGCGGACAGGTATCCGGTAAGCGGCAGGGTCGGAACA
GGAGAGCGCACGAGGGAGCTTCCAGGGGGAAACGCCTGGTATCTTTATAGTCCTGTCGGGTTTCGCCACC
TCTGACTTGAGCGTCGATTTTTGTGATGCTCGTCAGGGGGGCGGAGCCTATGGAAAAACGCCAGCAACGC
GGCCTTTTTACGGTTCCTGGCCTTTTGCTGGCCTTTTGCTCACATGTTCTTTCCTGCGTTATCCCCTGAT
TCTGTGGATAACCGTATTACCGCCTTTGAGTGAGCTGATACCGCTCGCCGCAGCCGAACGACCGAGCGCA
GCGAGTCAGTGAGCGAGGAAGCGGAAGAGCGCCCAATACGCAAACCGCCTCTCCCCGCGCGTTGGCCGAT
TCATTAATGCAGCTGGCACGACAGGTTTCCCGACTGGAAAGCGGGCAGTGAGCGCAACGCAATTAATGTG
AGTTAGCTCACTCATTAGGCACCCCAGGCTTTACACTTTATGCTTCCGGCTCGTATGTTGTGTGGAATTG
TGAGCGGATAACAATTTCACACAGGAAACAGCTATGACCATGATTACGCCAAGCGCGCAATTAACCCTCA
CTAAAGGGAACAAAAGCTGGAGCTGCAAGCTTAATGTAGTCTTATGCAATACTCTTGTAGTCTTGCAACA
TGGTAACGATGAGTTAGCAACATGCCTTACAAGGAGAGAAAAAGCACCGTGCATGCCGATTGGTGGAAGT
AAGGTGGTACGATCGTGCCTTATTAGGAAGGCAACAGACGGGTCTGACATGGATTGGACGAACCACTGAA
TTGCCGCATTGCAGAGATATTGTATTTAAGTGCCTAGCTCGATACATAAACGGGTCTCTCTGGTTAGACC
AGATCTGAGCCTGGGAGCTCTCTGGCTAACTAGGGAACCCACTGCTTAAGCCTCAATAAAGCTTGCCTTG
AGTGCTTCAAGTAGTGTGTGCCCGTCTGTTGTGTGACTCTGGTAACTAGAGATCCCTCAGACCCTTTTAG
TCAGTGTGGAAAATCTCTAGCAGTGGCGCCCGAACAGGGACTTGAAAGCGAAAGGGAAACCAGAGGAGCT
CTCTCGACGCAGGACTCGGCTTGCTGAAGCGCGCACGGCAAGAGGCGAGGGGCGGCGACTGGTGAGTACG
CCAAAAATTTTGACTAGCGGAGGCTAGAAGGAGAGAGATGGGTGCGAGAGCGTCAGTATTAAGCGGGGGA
GAATTAGATCGCGATGGGAAAAAATTCGGTTAAGGCCAGGGGGAAAGAAAAAATATAAATTAAAACATAT
AGTATGGGCAAGCAGGGAGCTAGAACGATTCGCAGTTAATCCTGGCCTGTTAGAAACATCAGAAGGCTGT
AGACAAATACTGGGACAGCTACAACCATCCCTTCAGACAGGATCAGAAGAACTTAGATCATTATATAATA
CAGTAGCAACCCTCTATTGTGTGCATCAAAGGATAGAGATAAAAGACACCAAGGAAGCTTTAGACAAGAT
AGAGGAAGAGCAAAACAAAAGTAAGACCACCGCACAGCAAGCGGCCGCTGATCTTCAGACCTGGAGGAGG
AGATATGAGGGACAATTGGAGAAGTGAATTATATAAATATAAAGTAGTAAAAATTGAACCATTAGGAGTA
GCACCCACCAAGGCAAAGAGAAGAGTGGTGCAGAGAGAAAAAAGAGCAGTGGGAATAGGAGCTTTGTTCC
TTGGGTTCTTGGGAGCAGCAGGAAGCACTATGGGCGCAGCGTCAATGACGCTGACGGTACAGGCCAGACA
ATTATTGTCTGGTATAGTGCAGCAGCAGAACAATTTGCTGAGGGCTATTGAGGCGCAACAGCATCTGTTG
CAACTCACAGTCTGGGGCATCAAGCAGCTCCAGGCAAGAATCCTGGCTGTGGAAAGATACCTAAAGGATC
AACAGCTCCTGGGGATTTGGGGTTGCTCTGGAAAACTCATTTGCACCACTGCTGTGCCTTGGAATGCTAG
TTGGAGTAATAAATCTCTGGAACAGATTTGGAATCACACGACCTGGATGGAGTGGGACAGAGAAATTAAC
AATTACACAAGCTTAATACACTCCTTAATTGAAGAATCGCAAAACCAGCAAGAAAAGAATGAACAAGAAT
TATTGGAATTAGATAAATGGGCAAGTTTGTGGAATTGGTTTAACATAACAAATTGGCTGTGGTATATAAA
ATTATTCATAATGATAGTAGGAGGCTTGGTAGGTTTAAGAATAGTTTTTGCTGTACTTTCTATAGTGAAT
AGAGTTAGGCAGGGATATTCACCATTATCGTTTCAGACCCACCTCCCAACCCCGAGGGGACCCAGAGAGG
GCCTATTTCCCATGATTCCTTCATATTTGCATATACGATACAAGGCTGTTAGAGAGATAATTAGAATTAA
TTTGACTGTAAACACAAAGATATTAGTACAAAATACGTGACGTAGAAAGTAATAATTTCTTGGGTAGTTT
GCAGTTTTAAAATTATGTTTTAAAATGGACTATCATATGCTTACCGTAACTTGAAAGTATTTCGATTTCT
TGGCTTTATATATCTTGTGGAAAGGACGAAACACCGCTGAACGCAGTCATCCGGAAGTTTTAGAGCTAGA
AATAGCAAGTTAAAATAAGGCTAGTCCGTTATCAACTTGAAAAAGTGGCACCGAGTCGGTGCTTTTTTAA
GCTTGGCGTAACTAGATCTTGAGACAAATGGCAGTATTCATCCACAATTTTAAAAGAAAAGGGGGGATTG
GGGGGTACAGTGCAGGGGAAAGAATAGTAGACATAATAGCAACAGACATACAAACTAAAGAATTACAAAA
ACAAATTACAAAAATTCAAAATTTTCGGGTTTATTACAGGGACAGCAGAGATCCACTTTGGCGCCGGCTC
GAGGGGG
Features (pLannotate 1.2.2; 29 found; start..end, strand, type, name):
     14..80      +  CDS            small t antigen (fragment): SV40 (simian virus 40) small t antigen
    106..317     +  promoter       EF-1α core promoter: core promoter for human elongation factor EF-1α
    318..1256    +  intron         EF-1α intron A: intron upstream of the start codon of human EF-1α
   1278..1877    +  CDS            PuroR (fragment): puromycin N-acetyltransferase; pac from Streptomyces; confers resistance to puromycin
   1893..2481    +  misc_feature   WPRE: woodchuck hepatitis virus posttranscriptional regulatory element
   2532..2551    +  misc_feature   cPPT/CTS (fragment): central polypurine tract and central termination sequence of HIV-1
   2553..2786    +  LTR            3' LTR (ΔU3): self-inactivating 3' long terminal repeat (LTR) from HIV-1
   2864..2985    +  polyA_signal   SV40 poly(A) signal: SV40 polyadenylation signal
   3025..3160    +  rep_origin     SV40 ori: SV40 origin of replication
   3181..3199    -  promoter       T7 promoter: promoter for bacteriophage T7 RNA polymerase
   3207..3362    +  CDS            lacZα (fragment): LacZα fragment of β-galactosidase; lacZ fragment
   3367..3795    +  rep_origin     f1 ori (sequence partly withheld): f1 bacteriophage origin of replication; arrow indicates direction of (+) strand synthesis
   3848..3952    +  promoter       AmpR promoter: bla
   3953..4813    +  CDS            AmpR: β-lactamase; bla; confers resistance to ampicillin, carbenicillin, and related antibiotics
   4984..5572    +  rep_origin     ori: high-copy-number ColE1/pMB1/pBR322/pUC origin of replication
   5755..5847    +  CDS            lacI (fragment): lac repressor; lacI; The lac repressor binds to the lac operator to inhibit transcription in E. coli. This inhibition can be relieved by adding lactose or isopropyl-β-D-thiogalactopyranoside (IPTG).
   5860..5881    +  protein_bind   CAP binding site: CAP binding activates transcription in the presence of cAMP. E. coli catabolite activator protein
   5896..5926    +  promoter       lac promoter: promoter for the E. coli lac operon
   5934..5950    +  protein_bind   lac operator: The lac repressor binds to the lac operator to inhibit transcription in E. coli. This inhibition can be relieved by adding lactose or isopropyl-β-D-thiogalactopyranoside (IPTG). lac repressor encoded by lacI
   5995..6013    +  promoter       T3 promoter: promoter for bacteriophage T3 RNA polymerase
   6041..6267    +  promoter       RSV promoter: Rous sarcoma virus enhancer/promoter
   6268..6448    +  LTR            5' LTR (truncated): truncated 5' long terminal repeat (LTR) from HIV-1
   6495..6620    +  misc_feature   HIV-1 Ψ: packaging signal of human immunodeficiency virus type 1
   6604..6967    +  CDS            HIV-1 gag (fragment): gag protein from human immunodeficiency virus 1; gag
   7113..7346    +  misc_feature   RRE: The Rev response element (RRE) of HIV-1 allows for Rev-dependent mRNA export from the nucleus to the cytoplasm.
   7723..7749    +  CDS            Rev (fragment): human immunodeficiency virus 1 (HIV-1) Rev protein; rev; enhances nuclear export of unspliced and incompletely spliced viral mRNAs
   7753..7993    +  promoter       U6 promoter: RNA polymerase III promoter for human U6 snRNA
   8023..8098    +  misc_RNA       gRNA scaffold: guide RNA scaffold for the Streptococcus pyogenes CRISPR/Cas9 system
   8154..8271    +  misc_feature   cPPT/CTS: central polypurine tract and central termination sequence of HIV-1
