[The description below was written by a language model from this plasmid's Addgene catalogue record and pLannotate feature annotations shown in this document.]
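Description:
MAPK15 gRNA (BRDN0001162376) is a third-generation lentiviral CRISPR guide plasmid built on the lentiGuide-Puro backbone, carrying a single guide RNA directed against human MAPK15 (also known as ERK7 or ERK8) and designed against the NM_139021.2 reference transcript. In bacteria it is maintained through a high-copy ColE1/pUC-type origin with ampicillin resistance (β-lactamase). The annotated 8.3 kb sequence also contains an f1 origin, an SV40 origin and leftover cloning-vector elements such as lac promoter/operator and T3/T7 promoters.

The lentiviral transfer cassette begins with an RSV promoter fused to a truncated HIV-1 5' LTR, which makes genomic RNA production Tat-independent. This is followed by the Ψ packaging signal with a partial gag region, the Rev response element for Rev-dependent nuclear export, and a cPPT/CTS. Within this cassette, the human U6 RNA polymerase III promoter drives the MAPK15 spacer joined to the Streptococcus pyogenes Cas9 guide scaffold. A separate EF-1α promoter, comprising the core promoter and intron A, expresses puromycin N-acetyltransferase so that transduced mammalian cells can be selected. A WPRE downstream enhances transcript expression, and the self-inactivating ΔU3 3' LTR disables LTR promoter activity after integration.

The plasmid does not encode Cas9, so it must be used with a separate Cas9 vector, such as a blasticidin-selectable lentiviral Cas9 construct, or in cells that already express the nuclease. It corresponds to an individual guide from a human kinome gRNA collection and is suited to knockout of MAPK15 in human cells by lentiviral delivery.
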