Addgene plasmid #75620: MAPK15 gRNA (BRDN0001162376)
Purpose: 3rd generation lentiviral gRNA plasmid targeting human MAPK15
Depositing lab: John Doench & David Root. Depositing organization: Broad Institute. Publication: Optimized sgRNA design to maximize activity and minimize off-target effects of CRISPR-Cas9. Doench JG, Fusi N, Sullender M, Hegde M, Vaimberg EW, Donovan KF, Smith I, Tothova Z, Wilen C, Orchard R, Virgin HW, Listgarten J, Root DE. Nat Biotechnol. 2016 Jan 18. doi: 10.1038/nbt.3437. PubMed 26780180.
Backbone
  Vector backbone: lentiGuide-Puro
  Backbone manufacturer: Zhang Lab (Addgene plasmid # 52963)
  Vector type: Mammalian Expression, Lentiviral, CRISPR
  Selectable markers: Puromycin
Growth in bacteria
  Bacterial resistance: Ampicillin, 100 μg/mL
  Growth temperature: 37°C
  Growth strain: DH5alpha
  Copy number: High Copy
Gene/Insert
  Gene/Insert name: MAPK15 (alt names: MAPK15; NM_139021.2)
  gRNA/shRNA sequence: CTGAACGCAGTCATCCGGAA
  Species: H. sapiens (human)
  Entrez Gene: MAPK15 (a.k.a. ERK7, ERK8)
  Promoter: hU6
  Cloning method: Unknown
  Sequencing primers: 5′ U6-F; 3′ pS2-R
Terms and licenses: Academic/Nonprofit Terms; Industry Terms: Not Available to Industry
Depositor comments: The gRNA was designed to target the following Genbank reference sequence(s): NM_139021.2. Note that this plasmid does NOT contain Cas9. It should be used in conjunction with lentiCas9-Blast (Addgene #52962) or otherwise with cell lines already expressing Cas9. Browse the full kinome gRNA library at http://www.addgene.org/pooled-library/broadgpp-human-kinome/ or visit http://www.broadinstitute.org/rnai/public/ for detailed protocols and information.
How to cite: MAPK15 gRNA (BRDN0001162376) was a gift from John Doench & David Root (Addgene plasmid # 75620 ; http://n2t.net/addgene:75620 ; RRID:Addgene_75620)
