>Addgene plasmid #75620 | MAPK15 gRNA (BRDN0001162376) | depositor partial sequence | sequence record 143080 | Target Sequence
CTGAACGCAGTCATCCGGAA
