>Addgene plasmid #75620 | MAPK15 gRNA (BRDN0001162376) | addgene partial sequence | sequence record 184235 | hU6-F
TAGAAAGTAATAATTTCTTGGGTAGTTTGCAGTTTTAAAATTATGTTTTAAAATGGACTATCATATGCTT
ACCGTAACTTGAAAGTATTTCGATTTCTTGGCTTTATATATCTTGTGGAAAGGACGAAACACCGCTGAAC
GCAGTCATCCGGAAGTTTTAGAGCTAGAAATAGCAAGTTAAAATAAGGCTAGTCCGTTATCAACTTGAAA
AAGTGGCACCGAGTCGGTGCTTTTTTAAGCTTGGCGTAACTAGATCTTGAGACAAATGGCAGTATTCATC
CACAATTTTAAAAGAAAAGGGGGGATTGGGGGGTACAGTGCAGGGGAAAGAATAGTAGACATAATAGCAA
CAGACATACAAACTAAAGAATTACAAAAACAAATTACAAAAATTCAAAATTTTCGGGTTTATTACAGGGA
CAGCAGAGATCCACTTTGGCGCCGGCTCGAGGGGGCCCGGGTGCAAAGATGGATAAAGTTTTAAACAGAG
AGGAATCTTTGCAGCTAATGGACCTTCTAGGTCTTGAAAGGAGTGGGAATTGGCTCCGGTGCCCGTCAGT
GGGCAGAGCG
